>Addgene plasmid #42432 | BPNT1A | depositor partial sequence | sequence record 57264 | BPNT1A sequence 951 bps
AAGAGGAGATAATTAATGACTGTGTTGATGCGGTTGGTAGCCTCCGCATATTCTATTGCTCAAAAGGCAG
GAATGATAGTCAGACGTGTTATTGCTGAAGGAGACCTGGGTATTGTGGAGAAGACCTGTGCAACAGACCT
GCAGACCAAAGCTGACCGATTGGCACAGATGAGCATATGTTCTTCATTGGCCCGGAAATTCCCCAAACTC
ACAATTATAGGGGAAGAGGATCTGCCTTCTGAGGAAGTGGATCAAGAGCTGATTGAAGACAGTCAGTGGG
AAGAAATACTGAAGCAACCATGCCCATCGCAGTACAGTGCTATTAAAGAAGAAGATCTCGTGGTCTGGGT
TGATCCTCTGGATGGAACCAAGGAATATACCGAAGGTCTTCTTGACAATGTAACAGTTCTTATTGGAATT
GCTTATGAAGGAAAAGCCATAGCAGGAGTTATTAACCAGCCATATTACAACTATGAGGCAGGACCAGATG
CTGTGTTGGGGAGGACAATCTGGGGAGTTTTAGGTTTAGGCGCCTTTGGGTTTCAGCTGAAAGAAGTCCC
TGCTGGGAAACACATTATCACAACTACTCGATCCCATAGCAACAAGTTGGTTACTGACTGTGTTGCTGCT
ATGAACCCCGATGCTGTGCTGCGAGTAGGAGGAGCAGGAAATAAGATTATTCAGCTGATTGAAGGCAAAG
CCTCTGCTTATGTATTTGCAAGTCCTGGTTGTAAGAAGTGGGATACTTGTGCTCCAGAAGTTATTTTACA
TGCTGTGGGAGGCAAGTTAACCGATATCCATGGGAATGTTCTTCAGTACCACAAGGATGTGAAGCATATG
AACTCTGCAGGAGTCCTGGCCACACTGAGGAATTATGACTACTATGCAAGCCGAGTTCCAGAATCTATTA
AAAATGCACTTGTTCCTGCGCACCATCATCACCACCATTGA
