>Addgene plasmid #42432 | BPNT1A | addgene partial sequence | sequence record 60694 | T7_term
TCTTTCGGGCTTTGTTAGCAGCCGGATCTCAGTGGTGGTGGTGGTGGTGCTCGAGTGCGGCCGCAAGCTT
GTCGACGGAGCTCGAATTCGGATCCTCAATGGTGGTGATGATGGTGCGCAGGAACAAGTGCATTTTTAAT
AGATTCTGGAACTCGGCTTGCATAGTAGTCATAATTCCTCAGTGTGGCCAGGACTCCTGCAGAGTTCATA
TGCTTCACATCCTTGTGGTACTGAAGAACATTCCCATGGATATCGGTTAACTTGCCTCCCACAGCATGTA
AAATAACTTCTGGAGCACAAGTATCCCACTTCTTACAACCAGGACTTGCAAATACATAAGCAGAGGCTTT
GCCTTCAATCAGCTGAATAATCTTATTTCCTGCTCCTCCTACTCGCAGCACAGCATCGGGGTTCATAGCA
GCAACACAGTCAGTAACCAACTTGTTGCTATGGGATCGAGTAGTTGTGATAATGTGTTTCCCAGCAGGGA
CTTCTTTCAGCTGAAACCCAAAGGCGCCTAAACCTAAAACTCCCCAGATTGTCCTCCCCAACACAGCATC
TGGTCCTGCCTCATAGTTGTAATATGGCTGGTTAATAACTCCTGCTATGGCTTTTCCTTCATAAGCAATT
CCAATAAGAACTGTTACATTGTCAAGAAGACCTTCGGTATATTCCTTGGTTCCATCCAGAGGATCAACCC
AGACCACGAGATCTTCTTCTTTAATAGCACTGTACTGCGATGGGCATGGTTGCTTCAGTATTTCTTCCCA
CTGACTGTCTTCAATCAGCTCTTGATCCACTTCCTCAGAAGGCAGATCCTCTTCCCCTATAATTGTGAGT
TTGGGGAATTTCCGGGCCAATGAAGAACATATGCTCATCTGTGCCAATCGGTCAGCTTTGGTCTGCAGGT
CTGTTGCACAGGTCTTCTCCACAATACCCAGGTCTCCTTCAGCAATAACACGTC
