[The description below was written by a language model from this plasmid's Addgene catalogue record.]
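Description:
BPNT1A is a bacterial expression plasmid built on the pNIC-CH backbone from the Structural Genomics Consortium, carrying a 951 bp insert derived from human BPNT1 (3'(2'),5'-bisphosphate nucleotidase 1, also listed under the alias PIP). It is a high-copy plasmid propagated in E. coli under kanamycin selection. The insert was introduced by ligation-independent cloning and is fused to a C-terminal His6 tag, which allows the recombinant protein to be captured by immobilised metal affinity chromatography. The record does not explicitly name the promoter, but the listed sequencing primers (T7 forward and T7 terminator reverse) indicate that the insert sits between T7 promoter and terminator regions. This agrees with the depositor's note that expression is intended in a BL21(DE3)-derived strain, which supplies T7 RNA polymerase, with a supplementary rare-codon tRNA plasmid.

The stated purpose is production of protein for structure determination, and the entry is linked to a deposited crystal structure of the human enzyme. As is usual for structural genomics constructs, the record cautions that the insert may not represent the full open reading frame, since boundaries are often trimmed to improve solubility and crystallisation. The mutation field refers only to the depositor comments, which do not spell out any specific sequence changes, so exact construct boundaries and any substitutions relative to the reference sequence are not stated here. No feature table was provided, so the origin of replication and other backbone elements cannot be described beyond what the catalogue fields give.
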