Addgene plasmid #42432: BPNT1A
Purpose: Bacterial expression for structure determination; may not be full ORF
Depositing lab: Nicola Burgess-Brown. Depositing organization: University of Oxford.
Backbone
  Vector backbone: pNIC-CH
  Backbone manufacturer: SGC
  Vector type: Bacterial Expression
Growth in bacteria
  Bacterial resistance: Kanamycin, 50 μg/mL
  Growth temperature: 37°C
  Growth strain: Mach1 ;
  Copy number: High Copy
Gene/Insert
  Gene/Insert name: BPNT1A (alt names: BPNT1; gi|116812595; PDB:2WEF)
  Species: H. sapiens (human)
  Insert size (bp): 951
  Mutation: See Comments
  Entrez Gene: BPNT1 (a.k.a. PIP)
  Tag / fusion protein: His6 (C terminal on insert)
  Cloning method: Ligation Independent Cloning
  Sequencing primers: 5′ T7; 3′ T7-term
Terms and licenses: Academic/Nonprofit Terms; Industry Terms: Not Available to Industry
Depositor comments: http://www.thesgc.org/structures/2WEF/ Use BL21(DE3)-R3-pRARE2 strain for expression.
How to cite: BPNT1A was a gift from Nicola Burgess-Brown (Addgene plasmid # 42432 ; http://n2t.net/addgene:42432 ; RRID:Addgene_42432)
